Addgene plasmid #203168: pKG-GW1-hCIT K42E
Purpose: Yeast expression vector for human DHDDS K42E
Depositing lab: William Sessa. Depositing organization: Yale University. Publication: Mutation of Nogo-B receptor, a subunit of cis-prenyltransferase, causes a congenital disorder of glycosylation. Park EJ, Grabinska KA, Guan Z, Stranecky V, Hartmannova H, Hodanova K, Baresova V, Sovova J, Jozsef L, Ondruskova N, Hansikova H, Honzik T, Zeman J, Hulkova H, Wen R, Kmoch S, Sessa WC. Cell Metab. 2014 Sep 2;20(3):448-57. doi: 10.1016/j.cmet.2014.06.016. Epub 2014 Jul 24. PubMed 25066056.
Backbone
  Vector backbone: pKG-GW1
  Vector type: Yeast Expression
  Selectable markers: LEU2
Growth in bacteria
  Bacterial resistance: Ampicillin, 100 μg/mL
  Growth temperature: 37°C
  Growth strain: DH5alpha
  Copy number: High Copy
Gene/Insert
  Gene/Insert name: DHDDS (alt name: hCIT)
  Species: H. sapiens (human)
  Mutation: K42E
  Entrez Gene: DHDDS (a.k.a. CIT, CPT, DEDSM, DS, HDS, RP59, hCIT)
  Promoter: TDH3
  Cloning method: Gateway Cloning
  Sequencing primers: 5′ CTACTTTTATAGTTAGTC; 3′ ATAAATTGAAACTAAGTC
Terms and licenses: Academic/Nonprofit Terms; Industry Terms: Not Available to Industry
How to cite: pKG-GW1-hCIT K42E was a gift from William Sessa (Addgene plasmid # 203168 ; http://n2t.net/addgene:203168 ; RRID:Addgene_203168)
