[The description below was written by a language model from this plasmid's Addgene catalogue record and pLannotate feature annotations shown in this document.]
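Description:
pKG-GW1-hCIT K42E is a yeast episomal expression plasmid of about 7.3 kb, built on the Gateway-compatible pKG-GW1 backbone, that expresses a mutant form of human DHDDS (also called hCIT) in Saccharomyces cerevisiae. It is a shuttle vector. In E. coli it replicates from a high-copy ColE1/pUC-type origin and is selected through the β-lactamase gene (AmpR) with its native promoter. In yeast it is maintained by the 2μ origin, which supports multicopy episomal replication, and is selected by leucine prototrophy through the LEU2 marker driven by its own promoter. Small annotated fragments of lacI, rop, bom, lacZα and yeast NFS1 appear to be leftovers of the parental vectors and of the genomic DNA flanking LEU2, not functional elements.

The expression cassette places the DHDDS coding sequence downstream of the strong constitutive TDH3 (GAP, glyceraldehyde-3-phosphate dehydrogenase) promoter. The open reading frame is flanked by attB1 and attB2 sites, consistent with insertion by Gateway recombination. No epitope tag or reporter is annotated, and the feature table does not identify a transcription terminator. DHDDS is the catalytic partner of NUS1 (the Nogo-B receptor) in the dehydrodolichyl diphosphate synthase, or cis-prenyltransferase, complex. This complex condenses isopentenyl pyrophosphate units onto farnesyl pyrophosphate to make the precursor of dolichol phosphate, the sugar carrier for protein glycosylation in the endoplasmic reticulum.

The insert carries the K42E substitution. The plasmid is therefore suited to testing how this variant affects cis-prenyltransferase function when the human enzyme is expressed in yeast, in line with the associated work on cis-prenyltransferase subunits and glycosylation disorders. The record does not specify the exact assays or yeast strains used.
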