Features (pLannotate 1.2.2; 16 found; start..end, strand, type, name):
     59..702     +  promoter       GAP promoter: S. cerevisiae TDH3; promoter for glyceraldehyde-3-phosphate dehydrogenase
    728..752     +  protein_bind   attB1: mutant version of attB; recombination site for the Gateway® BP reaction BP Clonase™
    770..1768    +  CDS            DHDDS: DHDDS_HUMAN - Also known as HDS. Experimental evidence at protein level: Swiss-Prot protein existence level 1. With NUS1, forms the dehydrodolichyl diphosphate synthase (DDS) complex, an essential component of the dolichol monophosphate (Dol-P) biosynthetic machinery. Both subunits contribute to enzymatic activity, i.e. condensation of multiple copies of isopentenyl pyrophosphate (IPP) to farnesyl pyrophosphate (FPP) to produce dehydrodolichyl diphosphate (Dedol-PP), a precursor of dolichol phosphate which is utilized as a sugar carrier in protein glycosylation in the endoplasmic reticulum (ER
   1793..1817    -  protein_bind   attB2: mutant version of attB; recombination site for the Gateway® BP reaction BP Clonase™
   1958..2010    -  CDS            lacI (fragment): lac repressor; lacI; The lac repressor binds to the lac operator to inhibit transcription in E. coli. This inhibition can be relieved by adding lactose or isopropyl-β-D-thiogalactopyranoside (IPTG).
   2193..2781    -  rep_origin     ori: high-copy-number ColE1/pMB1/pBR322/pUC origin of replication
   2952..3812    -  CDS            AmpR: β-lactamase; bla; confers resistance to ampicillin, carbenicillin, and related antibiotics
   3813..3917    -  promoter       AmpR promoter: bla
   4012..4047    +  CDS            rop (fragment): Rop protein, which maintains plasmids at low copy number; rop
   4149..4198    +  misc_feature   bom (fragment): basis of mobility region from pBR322
   4199..5181    +  rep_origin     2μ ori: yeast 2μ plasmid origin of replication
   5182..5587    +  promoter       LEU2 promoter: S. cerevisiae LEU2
   5588..6682    +  CDS            LEU2: 3-isopropylmalate dehydrogenase, required for leucine biosynthesis; S. cerevisiae LEU2; yeast auxotrophic marker
   7044..7154    -  CDS            NFS1 (fragment): NFS1_YEAST - Also known as SPL1 From Saccharomyces cerevisiae (strain ATCC 204508 / S288c) (Baker's yeast).
   7162..7213    +  misc_feature   bom (fragment): basis of mobility region from pBR322
   7219..5       -  CDS            lacZα (fragment) (across the origin): LacZα fragment of β-galactosidase; lacZ fragment
>Addgene plasmid #203168 | pKG-GW1-hCIT K42E | addgene full sequence | sequence record 405867 | Addgene NGS Result
CCAGCGGATCCGGTAGAATCATTTTGAATAAAAAACACGCTTTTTCAGTTCGAGTTTATCATTATCAATA
CTGCCATTTCAAAGAATACGTAAATAATTAATAGTAGTGATTTTCCTAACTTTATTTAGTCAAAAAATTA
GCCTTTTAATTCTGCTGTAACCCGTACATGCCCAAAATAGGGGGCGGGTTACACAGAATATATAACATCG
TAGGTGTCTGGGTGAACAGTTTATTCCTGGCATCCACTAAATATAATGGAGCCCGCTTTTTAAGCTGGCA
TCCAGAAAAAAAAAGAATCCCAGCACCAAAATATTGTTTTCTTCACCAACCATCAGTTCATAGGTCCATT
CTCTTAGCGCAACTACAGAGAACAGGGGCACAAACAGGCAAAAAACGGGCACAACCTCAATGGAGTGATG
CAACCTGCCTGGAGTAAATGATGACACAAGGCAATTGACCCACGCATGTATCTATCTCATTTTCTTACAC
CTTCTATTACCTTCTGCTCTCTCTGATTTGGAAAAAGCTGAAAAAAAAGGTTGAAACCAGTTCCCTGAAA
TTATTCCCCTACTTGACTAATAAGTATATAAAGACGGTAGGTATTGATTGTAATTCTGTAAATCTATTTC
TTAAACTTCTTAAATTCTACTTTTATAGTTAGTCTTTTTTTTAGTTTTAAAACACCAAGAACTTAGTTTC
GAATAAACACACATAAACAGAATTATCACAAGTTTGTACAAAAAAGCAGGCTCCGAATTCGCCCTTCATA
TGTCATGGATCAAGGAAGGAGAGCTGTCACTTTGGGAGCGGTTCTGTGCCAACATCATAAAGGCAGGCCC
AATGCCGAAACACATTGCATTCATAATGGACGGGAACCGTCGCTATGCCAAGGAGTGCCAGGTGGAGCGG
CAGGAAGGCCACTCACAGGGCTTCAACAAGCTAGCTGAGACTCTGCGGTGGTGTTTGAACCTGGGCATCC
TAGAGGTGACAGTCTACGCATTCAGCATTGAGAACTTCAAACGCTCCAAGAGTGAGGTAGACGGGCTTAT
GGATCTGGCCCGGCAGAAGTTCAGCCGCTTGATGGAAGAAAAGGAGAAACTGCAGAAGCATGGGGTGTGT
ATCCGGGTCCTGGGCGATCTGCACTTGTTGCCCTTGGATCTCCAGGAGCTGATTGCACAAGCTGTACAGG
CCACGAAGAACTACAACAAGTGTTTCCTGAATGTCTGTTTTGCATACACATCCCGTCATGAGATCAGCAA
TGCTGTGAGAGAGATGGCCTGGGGGGTGGAGCAAGGCCTGTTGGATCCCAGTGATATCTCTGAGTCTCTG
CTTGATAAGTGCCTCTATACCAACCGCTCTCCTCATCCTGACATCTTGATACGGACTTCTGGAGAAGTGC
GGCTGAGTGACTTCTTGCTATGGCAGACCTCTCACTCCTGCCTGGTGTTCCAACCCGTTCTGTGGCCAGA
GTATACATTTTGGAACCTCTTCGAGGCCATCCTGCAGTTCCAGATGAACCATAGCGTGCTTCAGAAGGCC
CGAGACATGTATGCAGAGGAGCGGAAGAGGCAGCAGCTGGAGAGGGACCAGGCTACAGTGACAGAGCAGC
TGCTGCGAGAGGGGCTCCAAGCCAGTGGGGACGCCCAGCTCCGAAGGACACGCTTGCACAAACTCTCGGC
CAGACGGGAAGAGCGAGTCCAAGGCTTCCTGCAGGCCTTGGAACTCAAGCGAGCTGACTGGCTGGCCCGT
CTGGGCACTGCATCAGCCTGAGCGGCCGCAAGGGCGAATTCGACCCAGCTTTCTTGTACAAAGTGGTGAT
TCGACTTGGTTGAACACGTTGCCAAGGCTTAAGTGAATTTACTTTAAATCTTGCATTTAAATAAATTTTC
TTTTTATAGCTTTATGACTTAGTTTCAATTTATATACTATTTTAATGACATTTTCGATTCGGATCCGTGC
ATTAATGAATCGGCCAACGCGCGGGGAGAGGCGGTTTGCGTATTGGGCGCTCTTCCGCTTCCTCGCTCAC
TGACTCGCTGCGCTCGGTCGTTCGGCTGCGGCGAGCGGTATCAGCTCACTCAAAGGCGGTAATACGGTTA
TCCACAGAATCAGGGGATAACGCAGGAAAGAACATGTGAGCAAAAGGCCAGCAAAAGGCCAGGAACCGTA
AAAAGGCCGCGTTGCTGGCGTTTTTCCATAGGCTCCGCCCCCCTGACGAGCATCACAAAAATCGACGCTC
AAGTCAGAGGTGGCGAAACCCGACAGGACTATAAAGATACCAGGCGTTTCCCCCTGGAAGCTCCCTCGTG
CGCTCTCCTGTTCCGACCCTGCCGCTTACCGGATACCTGTCCGCCTTTCTCCCTTCGGGAAGCGTGGCGC
TTTCTCATAGCTCACGCTGTAGGTATCTCAGTTCGGTGTAGGTCGTTCGCTCCAAGCTGGGCTGTGTGCA
CGAACCCCCCGTTCAGCCCGACCGCTGCGCCTTATCCGGTAACTATCGTCTTGAGTCCAACCCGGTAAGA
CACGACTTATCGCCACTGGCAGCAGCCACTGGTAACAGGATTAGCAGAGCGAGGTATGTAGGCGGTGCTA
CAGAGTTCTTGAAGTGGTGGCCTAACTACGGCTACACTAGAAGAACAGTATTTGGTATCTGCGCTCTGCT
GAAGCCAGTTACCTTCGGAAAAAGAGTTGGTAGCTCTTGATCCGGCAAACAAACCACCGCTGGTAGCGGT
GGTTTTTTTGTTTGCAAGCAGCAGATTACGCGCAGAAAAAAAGGATCTCAAGAAGATCCTTTGATCTTTT
CTACGGGGTCTGACGCTCAGTGGAACGAAAACTCACGTTAAGGGATTTTGGTCATGAGATTATCAAAAAG
GATCTTCACCTAGATCCTTTTAAATTAAAAATGAAGTTTTAAATCAATCTAAAGTATATATGAGTAAACT
TGGTCTGACAGTTACCAATGCTTAATCAGTGAGGCACCTATCTCAGCGATCTGTCTATTTCGTTCATCCA
TAGTTGCCTGACTCCCCGTCGTGTAGATAACTACGATACGGGAGGGCTTACCATCTGGCCCCAGTGCTGC
AATGATACCGCGAGACCCACGCTCACCGGCTCCAGATTTATCAGCAATAAACCAGCCAGCCGGAAGGGCC
GAGCGCAGAAGTGGTCCTGCAACTTTATCCGCCTCCATCCAGTCTATTAATTGTTGCCGGGAAGCTAGAG
TAAGTAGTTCGCCAGTTAATAGTTTGCGCAACGTTGTTGCCATTGCTACAGGCATCGTGGTGTCACGCTC
GTCGTTTGGTATGGCTTCATTCAGCTCCGGTTCCCAACGATCAAGGCGAGTTACATGATCCCCCATGTTG
TGCAAAAAAGCGGTTAGCTCCTTCGGTCCTCCGATCGTTGTCAGAAGTAAGTTGGCCGCAGTGTTATCAC
TCATGGTTATGGCAGCACTGCATAATTCTCTTACTGTCATGCCATCCGTAAGATGCTTTTCTGTGACTGG
TGAGTACTCAACCAAGTCATTCTGAGAATAGTGTATGCGGCGACCGAGTTGCTCTTGCCCGGCGTCAATA
CGGGATAATACCGCGCCACATAGCAGAACTTTAAAAGTGCTCATCATTGGAAAACGTTCTTCGGGGCGAA
AACTCTCAAGGATCTTACCGCTGTTGAGATCCAGTTCGATGTAACCCACTCGTGCACCCAACTGATCTTC
AGCATCTTTTACTTTCACCAGCGTTTCTGGGTGAGCAAAAACAGGAAGGCAAAATGCCGCAAAAAAGGGA
ATAAGGGCGACACGGAAATGTTGAATACTCATACTCTTCCTTTTTCAATATTATTGAAGCATTTATCAGG
GTTATTGTCTCATGAGCGGATACATATTTGAATGTATTTAGAAAAATAAACAAATAGGGGTTCCGCGCAC
ATTTCCCCGAAAAGTGCCACCTGACGTCTAAGAAACCATTATTATCATGACATTAACCTATAAAAATAGG
CGTATCACGAGGCCCTTTCGTCTCGCGCGTTTCGGTGATGACGGTGAAAACCTCTGACACATGCAGCTCC
CGGAGACGGTCACAGCTTGTCTGTAAGCGGATGCCGGGAGCAGACAAGCCCGTCAGGGCGCGTCAGCGGG
TGTTGGCGGGTGTCGGGGCTGGCTTAACTATGCGGCATCAGAGCAGATTGTACTGAGAGTGCACCATACT
AGAAAGTATAGGAACTTCAGAGCGCTTTTGAAAACCAAAAGCGCTCTGAAGACGCACTTTCAAAAAACCA
AAAACGCACCGGACTGTAACGAGCTACTAAAATATTGCGAATACCGCTTCCACAAACATTGCTCAAAAGT
ATCTCTTTGCTATATATCTCTGTGCTATATCCCTATATAACCTACCCATCCACCTTTCGCTCCTTGAACT
TGCATCTAAACTCGACCTCTACATTTTTTATGTTTATCTCTAGTATTACTCTTTAGACAAAAAAATTGTA
GTAAGAACTATTCATAGAGTGAATCGAAAACAATACGAAAATGTAAACATTTCCTATACGTAGTATATAG
AGACAAAATAGAAGAAACCGTTCATAATTTTCTGACCAATGAAGAATCATCAACGCTATCACTTTCTGTT
CACAAAGTATGCGCAATCCACATCGGTATAGAATATAATCGGGGATGCCTTTATCTTGAAAAAATGCACC
CGCAGCTTCGCTAGTAATCAGTAAACGCGGGAAGTGGAGTCAGGCTTTTTTTATGGAAGAGAAAATAGAC
ACCAAAGTAGCCTTCTTCTAACCTTAACGGACCTACAGTGCAAAAAGTTATCAAGAGACTGCATTATAGA
GCGCACAAAGGAGAAAAAAAGTAATCTAAGATGCTTTGTTAGAAAAATAGCGCTCTCGGGATGCATTTTT
GTAGAACAAAAAAGAAGTATAGATTCTTTGTTGGTAAAATAGCGCTCTCGCGTTGCATTTCTGTTCTGTA
AAAATGCAGCTCAGATTCTTTGTTTGAAAAATTAGCGCTCTCGCGTTGCATTTTTGTTTTACAAAAATGA
AGCACAGATTCTTCGTTGGTAAAATAGCGCTTTCGCGTTGCATTTCTGTTCTGTAAAAATGCAGCTCAGA
TTCTTTGTTTGAAAAATTAGCGCTCTCGCGTTGCATTTTTGTTCTACAAAATGAAGCACAGATGCTTCGT
TAACTGTGGGAATACTCAGGTATCGTAAGATGCAAGAGTTCGAATCTCTTAGCAACCATTATTTTTTTCC
TCAACATAACGAGAACACACAGGGGCGCTATCGCACAGAATCAAATTCGATGACTGGAAATTTTTTGTTA
ATTTCAGAGGTCGCCTGACGCATATACCTTTTTCAACTGAAAAATTGGGAGAAAAAGGAAAGGTGAGAGC
GCCGGAACCGGCTTTTCATATAGAATAGAGAAGCGTTCATGACTAAATGCTTGCATCACAATACTTGAAG
TTGACAATATTATTTAAGGACCTATTGTTTTTTCCAATAGGTGGTTAGCAATCGTCTTACTTTCTAACTT
TTCTTACCTTTTACATTTCAGCAATATATATATATATTTCAAGGATATACCATTCTAATGTCTGCCCCTA
AGAAGATCGTCGTTTTGCCAGGTGACCACGTTGGTCAAGAAATCACAGCCGAAGCCATTAAGGTTCTTAA
AGCTATTTCTGATGTTCGTTCCAATGTCAAGTTCGATTTCGAAAATCATTTAATTGGTGGTGCTGCTATC
GATGCTACAGGTGTTCCACTTCCAGATGAGGCGCTGGAAGCCTCCAAGAAGGCTGATGCCGTTTTGTTAG
GTGCTGTGGGTGGTCCTAAATGGGGTACCGGTAGTGTTAGACCTGAACAAGGTTTACTAAAAATCCGTAA
AGAACTTCAATTGTACGCCAACTTAAGACCATGTAACTTTGCATCCGACTCTCTTTTAGACTTATCTCCA
ATCAAGCCACAATTTGCTAAAGGTACTGACTTCGTTGTTGTCAGAGAATTAGTGGGAGGTATTTACTTTG
GTAAGAGAAAGGAAGACGATGGTGATGGTGTCGCTTGGGATAGTGAACAATACACCGTTCCAGAAGTGCA
AAGAATCACAAGAATGGCCGCTTTCATGGCCCTACAACATGAGCCACCATTGCCTATTTGGTCCTTGGAT
AAAGCTAATGTTTTGGCCTCTTCAAGATTATGGAGAAAAACTGTGGAGGAAACCATCAAGAACGAATTCC
CTACATTGAAGGTTCAACATCAATTGATTGATTCTGCCGCCATGATCCTAGTTAAGAACCCAACCCACCT
AAATGGTATTATAATCACCAGCAACATGTTTGGTGATATCATCTCCGATGAAGCCTCCGTTATCCCAGGT
TCCTTGGGTTTGTTGCCATCTGCGTCCTTGGCCTCTTTGCCAGACAAGAACACCGCATTTGGTTTGTACG
AACCATGCCACGGTTCTGCTCCAGATTTGCCAAAGAATAAGGTCAACCCTATCGCCACTATCTTGTCTGC
TGCAATGATGTTGAAATTGTCATTGAACTTGCCTGAAGAAGGTAAGGCCATTGAAGATGCAGTTAAAAAG
GTTTTGGATGCAGGTATCAGAACTGGTGATTTAGGTGGTTCCAACAGTACCACCGAAGTCGGTGATGCTG
TCGCCGAAGAAGTTAAGAAAATCCTTGCTTAAAAAGATTCTCTTTTTTTATGATATTTGTACATAAACTT
TATAAATGAAATTCATAATAGAAACGACACGAAATTACAAAATGGAATATGTTCATAGGGTAGACGAAAC
TATATACGCAATCTACATACATTTATCAAGAAGGAGAAAAAGGAGGATGTAAAGGAATACAGGTAAGCAA
ATTGATACTAATGGCTCAACGTGATAAGGAAAAAGAATTGCACTTTAACATTAATATTGACAAGGAGGAG
GGCACCACACAAAAAGTTAGGTGTAACAGAAAATCATGAAACTATGATTCCTAATTTATATATTGGAGGA
TTTTCTCTAAAAAAAAAAAAATACAACAAATAAAAAACACTCAATGACCTGACCATTTGATGGAGTTTAA
GTCAATACCTTCTTGAACCATTTCCCATAATGGTGAAAGTTCCCTCAAGAATTTTACTCTGTCAGAAACG
GCCTTAACGACGTACCGGATCTATGCGGTGTGAAATACCGCACAGATGCGTAAGGAGAAAATACCGCATC
AGGCGCCATTCGCCATTCAGGCTGCGCAACTGTTGGGAAGGGCGATCGGTGCGGGCCTCTTCGCTATTAC
G
